Addgene plasmid #139213: pPD472 CMV MCS (TUPV2)
Purpose: (Empty Backbone) mMoClo TUPV2, with CMV promoter and an MCS
Depositing lab: Joshua Leonard. Depositing organization: Northwestern University. Publication: The COMET toolkit for composing customizable genetic programs in mammalian cells. Donahue PS, Draut JW, Muldoon JJ, Edelstein HI, Bagheri N, Leonard JN. Nat Commun. 2020 Feb 7;11(1):779. doi: 10.1038/s41467-019-14147-5. PubMed 32034124.
Backbone
  Vector backbone: pPD005 pcDNA Golden Gate
  Vector type: Mammalian Expression, Synthetic Biology
Growth in bacteria
  Bacterial resistance: Ampicillin, 100 μg/mL
  Growth temperature: 37°C
  Growth strain: DH5alpha
  Copy number: High Copy
Gene/Insert
  Gene/Insert name: None
Terms and licenses: Academic/Nonprofit Terms; Industry Terms: Not Available to Industry
Depositor comments: Leonard Lab plasmid reference number: L1486
How to cite: pPD472 CMV MCS (TUPV2) was a gift from Joshua Leonard (Addgene plasmid # 139213 ; http://n2t.net/addgene:139213 ; RRID:Addgene_139213)
