[The description below was written by a language model from this plasmid's Addgene catalogue record and pLannotate feature annotations shown in this document.]
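Description:
pPD472 CMV MCS (TUPV2) is an empty mammalian expression backbone built on pPD005, a pcDNA-type vector adapted for Golden Gate cloning. It serves as the second transcription unit position vector (TUPV2) in the mMoClo modular assembly scheme associated with the COMET toolkit for building genetic programs in mammalian cells. The roughly 5.1 kb plasmid is propagated in E. coli at high copy from a ColE1/pUC-type origin and is selected with ampicillin through a β-lactamase gene driven by its own promoter. An f1 origin is also present, which in principle allows single-stranded DNA production.

The expression cassette consists of the human cytomegalovirus immediate early enhancer and promoter, followed by a T7 promoter, a cloning region and the bovine growth hormone polyadenylation signal. No gene is inserted; according to the record, a multiple cloning site sits where a coding sequence would be placed, so users can insert a gene of interest for strong constitutive expression in mammalian cells. The short hit to a truncated HIV-1 LTR at the end of the CMV promoter is probably an annotation artefact, not a functional viral element.

Downstream, an SV40 early promoter and SV40 poly(A) signal flank only a small fragment of a bleomycin-resistance coding sequence, so the plasmid does not appear to carry an intact mammalian selection marker. Fragments of lac regulatory sequence and a pBluescript MCS are backbone remnants. The feature table does not annotate the Type IIS sites or overhangs that define the position-2 identity, so these details are not available from the record. The vector is intended for building a transcription unit that can then be combined with others into multi-gene constructs.
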