Features (pLannotate 1.2.2; 18 found; start..end, strand, type, name):
    199..578     +  enhancer       CMV enhancer: human cytomegalovirus immediate early enhancer
    579..782     +  promoter       CMV promoter: human cytomegalovirus (CMV) immediate early promoter
    778..811     +  LTR            5' LTR (truncated) (fragment): truncated 5' long terminal repeat (LTR) from HIV-1
    827..845     +  promoter       T7 promoter: promoter for bacteriophage T7 RNA polymerase
    992..1103    +  polyA_signal   bGH poly(A) signal: bovine growth hormone polyadenylation signal
   1588..1613    -  misc_feature   MCS (fragment): pBluescript multiple cloning site
   1985..2413    +  rep_origin     f1 ori (sequence partly withheld): f1 bacteriophage origin of replication; arrow indicates direction of (+) strand synthesis
   2418..2440    +  promoter       SV40 promoter (fragment): SV40 enhancer and early promoter
   2441..2632    +  promoter       SV40 promoter: SV40 early promoter
   2659..2757    +  CDS            ble (fragment): BLE_KLEPN - Experimental evidence at protein level: Swiss-Prot protein existence level 1. Binding protein with a strong affinity to the bleomycin family of antibiotics. Binds to CL990; an antimitotic-antibiotic compound. From Klebsiella pneumoniae.
   2752..2873    +  polyA_signal   SV40 poly(A) signal: SV40 polyadenylation signal
   2946..2962    -  protein_bind   lac operator: The lac repressor binds to the lac operator to inhibit transcription in E. coli. This inhibition can be relieved by adding lactose or isopropyl-β-D-thiogalactopyranoside (IPTG). lac repressor encoded by lacI
   2970..3000    -  promoter       lac promoter: promoter for the E. coli lac operon
   3015..3036    -  protein_bind   CAP binding site: CAP binding activates transcription in the presence of cAMP. E. coli catabolite activator protein
   3049..3141    -  CDS            lacI (fragment): lac repressor; lacI; The lac repressor binds to the lac operator to inhibit transcription in E. coli. This inhibition can be relieved by adding lactose or isopropyl-β-D-thiogalactopyranoside (IPTG).
   3324..3912    -  rep_origin     ori: high-copy-number ColE1/pMB1/pBR322/pUC origin of replication
   4083..4943    -  CDS            AmpR: β-lactamase; bla; confers resistance to ampicillin, carbenicillin, and related antibiotics
   4944..5048    -  promoter       AmpR promoter: bla
>Addgene plasmid #139213 | pPD472 CMV MCS (TUPV2) | addgene full sequence | sequence record 324844 | Addgene NGS Result
GACGGATCGGGAGATCGAAGACGGGCAAAACCGATGTTGACGGACTAATCCTGACAAGATCTGGGGAGGT
CGCTGAGTAGTGCGCGAGCAAAATTTAAGCTACAACAAGGCAAGGCTTGACCGACAATTGCATGAAGAAT
CTGCTTAGGGTTAGGCGTTTTGCGCTGCTTCGCGATGTACGGGCCAGATATACGCGTTGACATTGATTAT
TGACTAGTTATTAATAGTAATCAATTACGGGGTCATTAGTTCATAGCCCATATATGGAGTTCCGCGTTAC
ATAACTTACGGTAAATGGCCCGCCTGGCTGACCGCCCAACGACCCCCGCCCATTGACGTCAATAATGACG
TATGTTCCCATAGTAACGCCAATAGGGACTTTCCATTGACGTCAATGGGTGGAGTATTTACGGTAAACTG
CCCACTTGGCAGTACATCAAGTGTATCATATGCCAAGTACGCCCCCTATTGACGTCAATGACGGTAAATG
GCCCGCCTGGCATTATGCCCAGTACATGACCTTATGGGACTTTCCTACTTGGCAGTACATCTACGTATTA
GTCATCGCTATTACCATGGTGATGCGGTTTTGGCAGTACATCAATGGGCGTGGATAGCGGTTTGACTCAC
GGGGATTTCCAAGTCTCCACCCCATTGACGTCAATGGGAGTTTGTTTTGGCACCAAAATCAACGGGACTT
TCCAAAATGTCGTAACAACTCCGCCCCATTGACGCAAATGGGCGGTAGGCGTGTACGGTGGGAGGTCTAT
ATAAGCAGAGCTCTCTGGCTAACTAGAGAACCCACTGCTTACTGGCTTATCGAAATTAATACGACTCACT
ATAGGGAGTCCCAAGCTGGCTAGCGTTTAAACTTAAGCTTGGTACCGAGCTCGGATCCACTAGTCCAGTG
TGGTGGAATTCTGCAGATATCCAGCACAGTGGCGGCCGCTCGAGTCTAGAGGGCCCGTTTAAACCCGCTG
ATCAGCCTCGACTGTGCCTTCTAGTTGCCAGCCATCTGTTGTTTGCCCCTCCCCCGTGCCTTCCTTGACC
CTGGAAGGTGCCACTCCCACTGTCCTTTCCTAATAAAATGAGGAAATTGCATCGCATTGTCTGAGTAGGT
GTCATTCTATTCTGGGGGGTGGGGTGGGGCAGGACAGCAAGGGGGAGGATTGGGAAGTCAATAGCAGGCA
TGCTGGGGATGCGGTGGGCTCTATGGCTTCTGAGGCAGGTCGAAGAACTATTTCCTGGCTGTTACGCGAG
CGCATCGCGATAAGCTCTAGAGGGACAGCCCCCCCCCAAAGCCCCCAGGGATGTAATTACGTCCCTCCCC
CGCTAGGGGGCAGCAGCGAGCCGCCCGGGGCTCCGCTCCGGTCCGGCGCTCCCCCCGCATCCCCGAGCCG
GCAGCGTGCGGGGACAGCCCGGGCACGGGGAAGGTGGCACGGGATCGCTTTCCTCTGAACGCTTCTCGCT
GCTCTTTGAGCCTGCAGACACCTGGGGGGATACGGGGAAAAAGCTTTAGGCTGAAAGAGAGATTTAGAAT
GACAGAATCATAGAACGGCCTGCGTACGGATGGGGCTCTAGCTCTAGAGCTTGATATCGAATTCCTGCAG
CCCCGCTAGAGGGACAGCCCCCCCCCAAAGCCCCCAGGGATGTAATTACGTCCCTCCCCCGCTAGGGGGC
AGCAGCGAGCCGCCCGGGGCTCCGCTCCGGTCCGGCGCTCCCCCCGCATCCCCGAGCCGGCAGCGTGCGG
GGACAGCCCGGGCACGGGGAAGGTGGCACGGGATCGCTTTCCTCTGAACGCTTCTCGCTGCTCTTTGAGC
CTGCAGACACCTGGGGGGATACGGGGAAAAAGCTTTAGGCTGAAAGAGAGATTTAGAATGACAGAATCAT
AGAACGGCCTGGGCGCGCCTGGTGGCGAACGATCAACAGACGGGAGAGGACTAAAGTCTTCGCTGACAGC
GACCGGACTCTAGGGGGTATCCCC
[124 nt withheld, positions 1985-2108]
C
[91 nt withheld, positions 2110-2200]
A
[49 nt withheld, positions 2202-2250]
CCTTTGACGTTGGAGTCCACGTTCTTT
[37 nt withheld, positions 2278-2314]
ACCCTATCTCGGTCTATTCTTTTGATTTATAAGGGATTTTGCCGATTTCGGCCTATTGGTTAAAAAATGA
GCTGATTTAACAAAAATTTAACGCGAATTAATTCTGTGGAATGTGTGTCAGTTAGGCTCAATTAGTCAGC
AACCATAGTCCCGCCCCTAACTCCGCCCATCCCGCCCCTAACTCCGCCCAGTTCCGCCCATTCTCCGCCC
CATGGCTGACTAATTTTTTTTATTTATGCAGAGGCCGAGGCCGCCTCTGCCTCTGAGCTATTCCAGAAGT
AGTGAGGAGGCTTTTTTGGAGGCCTAGGCTTTTGCAAAAAGCTCCCGGGAGCTTGTATATCCATTTTCGG
AGGTTGGGCTTCGGAATCGTTTTCCGGGACGCCGGCTGGATGATCCTCCAGCGCGGGGATCTCATGCTGG
AGTTCTTCGCCCACCCCAACTTGTTTATTGCAGCTTATAATGGTTACAAATAAAGCAATAGCATCACAAA
TTTCACAAATAAAGCATTTTTTTCACTGCATTCTAGTTGTGGTTTGTCCAAACTCATCAATGTATCTTAT
CATGTCTGTATACCGTCGACCTCTAGCTAGAGCTTGGCGTAATCATGGTCATAGCTGTTTCCTGTGTGAA
ATTGTTATCCGCTCACAATTCCACACAACATACGAGCCGGAAGCATAAAGTGTAAAGCCTGGGGTGCCTA
ATGAGTGAGCTAACTCACATTAATTGCGTTGCGCTCACTGCCCGCTTTCCAGTCGGGAAACCTGTCGTGC
CAGCTGCATTAATGAATCGGCCAACGCGCGGGGAGAGGCGGTTTGCGTATTGGGCGCTCTTCCGCTTCCT
CGCTCACTGACTCGCTGCGCTCGGTCGTTCGGCTGCGGCGAGCGGTATCAGCTCACTCAAAGGCGGTAAT
ACGGTTATCCACAGAATCAGGGGATAACGCAGGAAAGAACATGTGAGCAAAAGGCCAGCAAAAGGCCAGG
AACCGTAAAAAGGCCGCGTTGCTGGCGTTTTTCCATAGGCTCCGCCCCCCTGACGAGCATCACAAAAATC
GACGCTCAAGTCAGAGGTGGCGAAACCCGACAGGACTATAAAGATACCAGGCGTTTCCCCCTGGAAGCTC
CCTCGTGCGCTCTCCTGTTCCGACCCTGCCGCTTACCGGATACCTGTCCGCCTTTCTCCCTTCGGGAAGC
GTGGCGCTTTCTCATAGCTCACGCTGTAGGTATCTCAGTTCGGTGTAGGTCGTTCGCTCCAAGCTGGGCT
GTGTGCACGAACCCCCCGTTCAGCCCGACCGCTGCGCCTTATCCGGTAACTATCGTCTTGAGTCCAACCC
GGTAAGACACGACTTATCGCCACTGGCAGCAGCCACTGGTAACAGGATTAGCAGAGCGAGGTATGTAGGC
GGTGCTACAGAGTTCTTGAAGTGGTGGCCTAACTACGGCTACACTAGAAGAACAGTATTTGGTATCTGCG
CTCTGCTGAAGCCAGTTACCTTCGGAAAAAGAGTTGGTAGCTCTTGATCCGGCAAACAAACCACCGCTGG
TAGCGGTGGTTTTTTTGTTTGCAAGCAGCAGATTACGCGCAGAAAAAAAGGATCTCAAGAAGATCCTTTG
ATCTTTTCTACGGGGTCTGACGCTCAGTGGAACGAAAACTCACGTTAAGGGATTTTGGTCATGAGATTAT
CAAAAAGGATCTTCACCTAGATCCTTTTAAATTAAAAATGAAGTTTTAAATCAATCTAAAGTATATATGA
GTAAACTTGGTCTGACAGTTACCAATGCTTAATCAGTGAGGCACCTATCTCAGCGATCTGTCTATTTCGT
TCATCCATAGTTGCCTGACTCCCCGTCGTGTAGATAACTACGATACGGGAGGGCTTACCATCTGGCCCCA
GTGCTGCAATGATACCGCGAGATCCACGCTCACCGGCTCCAGATTTATCAGCAATAAACCAGCCAGCCGG
AAGGGCCGAGCGCAGAAGTGGTCCTGCAACTTTATCCGCCTCCATCCAGTCTATTAATTGTTGCCGGGAA
GCTAGAGTAAGTAGTTCGCCAGTTAATAGTTTGCGCAACGTTGTTGCCATTGCTACAGGCATCGTGGTGT
CACGCTCGTCGTTTGGTATGGCTTCATTCAGCTCCGGTTCCCAACGATCAAGGCGAGTTACATGATCCCC
CATGTTGTGCAAAAAAGCGGTTAGCTCCTTCGGTCCTCCGATCGTTGTCAGAAGTAAGTTGGCCGCAGTG
TTATCACTCATGGTTATGGCAGCACTGCATAATTCTCTTACTGTCATGCCATCCGTAAGATGCTTTTCTG
TGACTGGTGAGTACTCAACCAAGTCATTCTGAGAATAGTGTATGCGGCGACCGAGTTGCTCTTGCCCGGC
GTCAATACGGGATAATACCGCGCCACATAGCAGAACTTTAAAAGTGCTCATCATTGGAAAACGTTCTTCG
GGGCGAAAACTCTCAAGGATCTTACCGCTGTTGAGATCCAGTTCGATGTAACCCACTCGTGCACCCAACT
GATCTTCAGCATCTTTTACTTTCACCAGCGTTTCTGGGTGAGCAAAAACAGGAAGGCAAAATGCCGCAAA
AAAGGGAATAAGGGCGACACGGAAATGTTGAATACTCATACTCTTCCTTTTTCAATATTATTGAAGCATT
TATCAGGGTTATTGTCTCATGAGCGGATACATATTTGAATGTATTTAGAAAAATAAACAAATAGGGGTTC
CGCGCACATTTCCCCGAAAAGTGCCACCTGACGTC
